Addgene plasmid #205727: pLenti-CMV-DNAJC5
Purpose: Mammalian expression of DNAJC5
Depositing lab: Randy Schekman. Depositing organization: University of California, Berkeley. Publication: Unconventional secretion of alpha-synuclein mediated by palmitoylated DNAJC5 oligomers. Wu S, Hernandez Villegas NC, Sirkis DW, Thomas-Wright I, Wade-Martins R, Schekman R. Elife. 2023 Jan 10;12:e85837. doi: 10.7554/eLife.85837. PubMed 36626307.
Backbone
  Vector backbone: pLenti CMV DEST Puro
  Vector type: Lentiviral
Growth in bacteria
  Bacterial resistance: Ampicillin, 100 μg/mL
  Growth temperature: 30°C
  Growth strain: NEB Stable
  Copy number: Unknown
Gene/Insert
  Gene/Insert name: DNAJC5
  Species: H. sapiens (human)
  Entrez Gene: DNAJC5 (a.k.a. CLN4, CLN4B, CSP, DNAJC5A, NCL, mir-941-2, mir-941-3, mir-941-4, mir-941-5)
  Cloning method: Gateway Cloning
Terms and licenses: Academic/Nonprofit Terms; Industry Terms: Not Available to Industry
How to cite: pLenti-CMV-DNAJC5 was a gift from Randy Schekman (Addgene plasmid # 205727 ; http://n2t.net/addgene:205727 ; RRID:Addgene_205727)
