[The description below was written by a language model from this plasmid's Addgene catalogue record and pLannotate feature annotations shown in this document.]
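Description:
pLenti-CMV-DNAJC5 is a lentiviral transfer plasmid of about 8.7 kb for expressing human DNAJC5 (also known as CSP or CLN4) in mammalian cells. It was made by Gateway recombination into the pLenti CMV DEST Puro backbone. It is propagated in E. coli through a high-copy ColE1/pUC-type origin with ampicillin selection (AmpR). The recombination-tolerant strain recorded for growth fits the repeated LTR sequences in the plasmid. The backbone also carries an f1 origin, an SV40 origin, T3 and T7 promoters, and lac-derived remnants that play no role in the payload.

The viral portion has a third-generation layout. An RSV promoter drives a truncated HIV-1 5' LTR, so genomic RNA can be transcribed in packaging cells. This is followed by the Ψ packaging signal with a partial gag sequence, the Rev response element for Rev-dependent nuclear export, and the cPPT/CTS, which aids nuclear import of the reverse-transcribed genome. A second truncated LTR and an SV40 polyadenylation signal close the unit.

Between these elements, the CMV enhancer and promoter drive the DNAJC5 coding sequence, which is flanked by attB1 and attB2 sites left by the Gateway reaction. A WPRE downstream enhances transcript stability and expression. The annotation detects a short fragment matching a FLAG epitope between the coding sequence and attB2. The catalogue entry lists no tag, so the record does not establish whether the protein is FLAG-tagged. A separate mouse PGK promoter drives puromycin N-acetyltransferase, which allows selection of transduced cells. The stated purpose is mammalian expression of DNAJC5, and the associated publication concerns DNAJC5-mediated unconventional secretion of alpha-synuclein.
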