Features (pLannotate 1.2.2; 32 found; start..end, strand, type, name):
      1..122     +  rep_origin     RSF ori (fragment): Plasmids containing the RSF 1030 origin of replication can be propagated in E. coli cells that contain additional plasmids with compatible origins.
    124..216     +  CDS            lacI (fragment): lac repressor; lacI; The lac repressor binds to the lac operator to inhibit transcription in E. coli. This inhibition can be relieved by adding lactose or isopropyl-β-D-thiogalactopyranoside (IPTG).
    229..250     +  protein_bind   CAP binding site: CAP binding activates transcription in the presence of cAMP. E. coli catabolite activator protein
    265..295     +  promoter       lac promoter: promoter for the E. coli lac operon
    303..319     +  protein_bind   lac operator: The lac repressor binds to the lac operator to inhibit transcription in E. coli. This inhibition can be relieved by adding lactose or isopropyl-β-D-thiogalactopyranoside (IPTG). lac repressor encoded by lacI
    364..382     +  promoter       T3 promoter: promoter for bacteriophage T3 RNA polymerase
    410..636     +  promoter       RSV promoter: Rous sarcoma virus enhancer/promoter
    637..817     +  LTR            5' LTR (truncated): truncated 5' long terminal repeat (LTR) from HIV-1
    864..989     +  misc_feature   HIV-1 Ψ: packaging signal of human immunodeficiency virus type 1
    973..1336    +  CDS            HIV-1 gag (fragment): gag protein from human immunodeficiency virus 1; gag
   1482..1715    +  misc_feature   RRE: The Rev response element (RRE) of HIV-1 allows for Rev-dependent mRNA export from the nucleus to the cytoplasm.
   2092..2192    +  CDS            Rev (fragment): human immunodeficiency virus 1 (HIV-1) Rev protein; rev; enhances nuclear export of unspliced and incompletely spliced viral mRNAs
   2211..2327    +  misc_feature   cPPT/CTS: central polypurine tract and central termination sequence of HIV-1
   2350..2653    +  enhancer       CMV enhancer: human cytomegalovirus immediate early enhancer
   2654..2857    +  promoter       CMV promoter: human cytomegalovirus (CMV) immediate early promoter
   2962..2986    +  protein_bind   attB1: mutant version of attB; recombination site for the Gateway® BP reaction BP Clonase™
   2995..3588    +  CDS            DNAJC5: DNJC5_HUMAN - Also known as CLN4 From Homo sapiens (Human).
   3655..3679    +  CDS            3xFLAG (fragment): three tandem FLAG® epitope tags
   3686..3710    -  protein_bind   attB2: mutant version of attB; recombination site for the Gateway® BP reaction BP Clonase™
   3741..4329    +  misc_feature   WPRE: woodchuck hepatitis virus posttranscriptional regulatory element
   4343..4842    +  promoter       PGK promoter: mouse phosphoglycerate kinase 1 promoter
   4863..5462    +  CDS            PuroR: puromycin N-acetyltransferase; pac from Streptomyces alboniger; confers resistance to puromycin
   5530..5667    +  CDS            nef (fragment): NEF_HV1LA - Experimental evidence at protein level: Swiss-Prot protein existence level 1. Extracellular Nef protein targets CD4(+) T-lymphocytes for apoptosis by interacting with CXCR4 surface receptors. From Human immunodeficiency virus type 1 group M subtype B (isolate Lai) (HIV-1).
   5653..5833    +  LTR            5' LTR (truncated): truncated 5' long terminal repeat (LTR) from HIV-1
   5905..6026    +  polyA_signal   SV40 poly(A) signal: SV40 polyadenylation signal
   6066..6201    +  rep_origin     SV40 ori: SV40 origin of replication
   6222..6240    -  promoter       T7 promoter: promoter for bacteriophage T7 RNA polymerase
   6248..6403    +  CDS            lacZα (fragment): LacZα fragment of β-galactosidase; lacZ fragment
   6408..6836    +  rep_origin     f1 ori (sequence partly withheld): f1 bacteriophage origin of replication; arrow indicates direction of (+) strand synthesis
   6889..6993    +  promoter       AmpR promoter: bla
   6994..7854    +  CDS            AmpR: β-lactamase; bla; confers resistance to ampicillin, carbenicillin, and related antibiotics
   8025..8613    +  rep_origin     ori: high-copy-number ColE1/pMB1/pBR322/pUC origin of replication
>Addgene plasmid #205727 | pLenti-CMV-DNAJC5 | addgene full sequence | sequence record 420229 | Addgene NGS Result
GTTCTTTCCTGCGTTATCCCCTGATTCTGTGGATAACCGTATTACCGCCTTTGAGTGAGCTGATACCGCT
CGCCGCAGCCGAACGACCGAGCGCAGCGAGTCAGTGAGCGAGGAAGCGGAAGAGCGCCCAATACGCAAAC
CGCCTCTCCCCGCGCGTTGGCCGATTCATTAATGCAGCTGGCACGACAGGTTTCCCGACTGGAAAGCGGG
CAGTGAGCGCAACGCAATTAATGTGAGTTAGCTCACTCATTAGGCACCCCAGGCTTTACACTTTATGCTT
CCGGCTCGTATGTTGTGTGGAATTGTGAGCGGATAACAATTTCACACAGGAAACAGCTATGACCATGATT
ACGCCAAGCGCGCAATTAACCCTCACTAAAGGGAACAAAAGCTGGAGCTGCAAGCTTAATGTAGTCTTAT
GCAATACTCTTGTAGTCTTGCAACATGGTAACGATGAGTTAGCAACATGCCTTACAAGGAGAGAAAAAGC
ACCGTGCATGCCGATTGGTGGAAGTAAGGTGGTACGATCGTGCCTTATTAGGAAGGCAACAGACGGGTCT
GACATGGATTGGACGAACCACTGAATTGCCGCATTGCAGAGATATTGTATTTAAGTGCCTAGCTCGATAC
ATAAACGGGTCTCTCTGGTTAGACCAGATCTGAGCCTGGGAGCTCTCTGGCTAACTAGGGAACCCACTGC
TTAAGCCTCAATAAAGCTTGCCTTGAGTGCTTCAAGTAGTGTGTGCCCGTCTGTTGTGTGACTCTGGTAA
CTAGAGATCCCTCAGACCCTTTTAGTCAGTGTGGAAAATCTCTAGCAGTGGCGCCCGAACAGGGACTTGA
AAGCGAAAGGGAAACCAGAGGAGCTCTCTCGACGCAGGACTCGGCTTGCTGAAGCGCGCACGGCAAGAGG
CGAGGGGCGGCGACTGGTGAGTACGCCAAAAATTTTGACTAGCGGAGGCTAGAAGGAGAGAGATGGGTGC
GAGAGCGTCAGTATTAAGCGGGGGAGAATTAGATCGCGATGGGAAAAAATTCGGTTAAGGCCAGGGGGAA
AGAAAAAATATAAATTAAAACATATAGTATGGGCAAGCAGGGAGCTAGAACGATTCGCAGTTAATCCTGG
CCTGTTAGAAACATCAGAAGGCTGTAGACAAATACTGGGACAGCTACAACCATCCCTTCAGACAGGATCA
GAAGAACTTAGATCATTATATAATACAGTAGCAACCCTCTATTGTGTGCATCAAAGGATAGAGATAAAAG
ACACCAAGGAAGCTTTAGACAAGATAGAGGAAGAGCAAAACAAAAGTAAGACCACCGCACAGCAAGCGGC
CGCTGATCTTCAGACCTGGAGGAGGAGATATGAGGGACAATTGGAGAAGTGAATTATATAAATATAAAGT
AGTAAAAATTGAACCATTAGGAGTAGCACCCACCAAGGCAAAGAGAAGAGTGGTGCAGAGAGAAAAAAGA
GCAGTGGGAATAGGAGCTTTGTTCCTTGGGTTCTTGGGAGCAGCAGGAAGCACTATGGGCGCAGCGTCAA
TGACGCTGACGGTACAGGCCAGACAATTATTGTCTGGTATAGTGCAGCAGCAGAACAATTTGCTGAGGGC
TATTGAGGCGCAACAGCATCTGTTGCAACTCACAGTCTGGGGCATCAAGCAGCTCCAGGCAAGAATCCTG
GCTGTGGAAAGATACCTAAAGGATCAACAGCTCCTGGGGATTTGGGGTTGCTCTGGAAAACTCATTTGCA
CCACTGCTGTGCCTTGGAATGCTAGTTGGAGTAATAAATCTCTGGAACAGATTTGGAATCACACGACCTG
GATGGAGTGGGACAGAGAAATTAACAATTACACAAGCTTAATACACTCCTTAATTGAAGAATCGCAAAAC
CAGCAAGAAAAGAATGAACAAGAATTATTGGAATTAGATAAATGGGCAAGTTTGTGGAATTGGTTTAACA
TAACAAATTGGCTGTGGTATATAAAATTATTCATAATGATAGTAGGAGGCTTGGTAGGTTTAAGAATAGT
TTTTGCTGTACTTTCTATAGTGAATAGAGTTAGGCAGGGATATTCACCATTATCGTTTCAGACCCACCTC
CCAACCCCGAGGGGACCCGACAGGCCCGAAGGAATAGAAGAAGAAGGTGGAGAGAGAGACAGAGACAGAT
CCATTCGATTAGTGAACGGATCTCGACGGTATCGGTTAACTTTTAAAAGAAAAGGGGGGATTGGGGGGTA
CAGTGCAGGGGAAAGAATAGTAGACATAATAGCAACAGACATACAAACTAAAGAATTACAAAAACAAATT
ACAAAATTCAAAATTTTATCGATAAGCTTGGGAGTTCCGCGTTACATAACTTACGGTAAATGGCCCGCCT
GGCTGACCGCCCAACGACCCCCGCCCATTGACGTCAATAATGACGTATGTTCCCATAGTAACGCCAATAG
GGACTTTCCATTGACGTCAATGGGTGGAGTATTTACGGTAAACTGCCCACTTGGCAGTACATCAAGTGTA
TCATATGCCAAGTACGCCCCCTATTGACGTCAATGACGGTAAATGGCCCGCCTGGCATTATGCCCAGTAC
ATGACCTTATGGGACTTTCCTACTTGGCAGTACATCTACGTATTAGTCATCGCTATTACCATGGTGATGC
GGTTTTGGCAGTACATCAATGGGCGTGGATAGCGGTTTGACTCACGGGGATTTCCAAGTCTCCACCCCAT
TGACGTCAATGGGAGTTTGTTTTGGCACCAAAATCAACGGGACTTTCCAAAATGTCGTAACAACTCCGCC
CCATTGACGCAAATGGGCGGTAGGCGTGTACGGTGGGAGGTCTATATAAGCAGAGCTCGTTTAGTGAACC
GTCAGATCGCCTGGAGACGCCATCCACGCTGTTTTGACCTCCATAGAAGACACCGACTCTAGTCCAGTGT
GGTGGAATTCTGCAGATATCAACAAGTTTGTACAAAAAAGCAGGCTTAGCCACCATGGCAGACCAGAGAC
AGCGCTCACTGTCTACCTCTGGGGAGTCATTGTACCACGTCCTTGGGTTGGACAAGAACGCAACCTCAGA
TGACATTAAAAAGTCCTATCGGAAGCTTGCCTTGAAATATCACCCCGACAAGAACCCCGACAACCCGGAG
GCCGCGGACAAGTTTAAGGAGATCAACAACGCGCACGCCATCCTCACGGACGCCACAAAAAGGAACATCT
ACGACAAGTACGGCTCGCTGGGTCTCTACGTGGCCGAGCAGTTTGGGGAAGAGAACGTGAACACCTACTT
CGTGCTGTCCAGCTGGTGGGCCAAGGCCCTGTTTGTCTTCTGCGGCCTCCTCACGTGCTGCTACTGCTGC
TGCTGTCTGTGCTGCTGCTTCAACTGCTGCTGCGGGAAGTGTAAGCCCAAGGCGCCTGAAGGCGAGGAGA
CGGAGTTCTACGTGTCCCCCGAGGATCTGGAGGCACAGCTGCAGTCTGACGAGAGGGAGGCCACAGACAC
GCCGATCGTCATACAGCCGGCATCCGCCACCGAGACCACCCAGCTCACAGCCGACTCCCACCCCAGCTAC
CACACTGACGGGTTCAACACGCGTACGCGGCCGCTCGAGCAGAAACTCATCTCAGAAGAGGATCTGGCAG
CAAATGATATCCTGGATTACAAGGATGACGACGATAAGGTTTAAAACCCAGCTTTCTTGTACAAAGTGGT
TGATATCCAGCACAGTGGCGGCCGCTCGACAATCAACCTCTGGATTACAAAATTTGTGAAAGATTGACTG
GTATTCTTAACTATGTTGCTCCTTTTACGCTATGTGGATACGCTGCTTTAATGCCTTTGTATCATGCTAT
TGCTTCCCGTATGGCTTTCATTTTCTCCTCCTTGTATAAATCCTGGTTGCTGTCTCTTTATGAGGAGTTG
TGGCCCGTTGTCAGGCAACGTGGCGTGGTGTGCACTGTGTTTGCTGACGCAACCCCCACTGGTTGGGGCA
TTGCCACCACCTGTCAGCTCCTTTCCGGGACTTTCGCTTTCCCCCTCCCTATTGCCACGGCGGAACTCAT
CGCCGCCTGCCTTGCCCGCTGCTGGACAGGGGCTCGGCTGTTGGGCACTGACAATTCCGTGGTGTTGTCG
GGGAAGCTGACGTCCTTTCCATGGCTGCTCGCCTGTGTTGCCACCTGGATTCTGCGCGGGACGTCCTTCT
GCTACGTCCCTTCGGCCCTCAATCCAGCGGACCTTCCTTCCCGCGGCCTGCTGCCGGCTCTGCGGCCTCT
TCCGCGTCTTCGCCTTCGCCCTCAGACGAGTCGGATCTCCCTTTGGGCCGCCTCCCCGCCTGGAATTCTA
CCGGGTAGGGGAGGCGCTTTTCCCAAGGCAGTCTGGAGCATGCGCTTTAGCAGCCCCGCTGGGCACTTGG
CGCTACACAAGTGGCCTCTGGCCTCGCACACATTCCACATCCACCGGTAGGCGCCAACCGGCTCCGTTCT
TTGGTGGCCCCTTCGCGCCACCTTCTACTCCTCCCCTAGTCAGGAAGTTCCCCCCCGCCCCGCAGCTCGC
GTCGTGCAGGACGTGACAAATGGAAGTAGCACGTCTCACTAGTCTCGTGCAGATGGACAGCACCGCTGAG
CAATGGAAGCGGGTAGGCCTTTGGGGCAGCGGCCAATAGCAGCTTTGCTCCTTCGCTTTCTGGGCTCAGA
GGCTGGGAAGGGGTGGGTCCGGGGGCGGGCTCAGGGGCGGGCTCAGGGGCGGGGCGGGCGCCCGAAGGTC
CTCCGGAGGCCCGGCATTCTGCACGCTTCAAAAGCGCACGTCTGCCGCGCTGTTCTCCTCTTCCTCATCT
CCGGGCCTTTCGACCTGCAGCCCAAGCTTACCATGACCGAGTACAAGCCCACGGTGCGCCTCGCCACCCG
CGACGACGTCCCCAGGGCCGTACGCACCCTCGCCGCCGCGTTCGCCGACTACCCCGCCACGCGCCACACC
GTCGATCCGGACCGCCACATCGAGCGGGTCACCGAGCTGCAAGAACTCTTCCTCACGCGCGTCGGGCTCG
ACATCGGCAAGGTGTGGGTCGCGGACGACGGCGCCGCGGTGGCGGTCTGGACCACGCCGGAGAGCGTCGA
AGCGGGGGCGGTGTTCGCCGAGATCGGCCCGCGCATGGCCGAGTTGAGCGGTTCCCGGCTGGCCGCGCAG
CAACAGATGGAAGGCCTCCTGGCGCCGCACCGGCCCAAGGAGCCCGCGTGGTTCCTGGCCACCGTCGGCG
TCTCGCCCGACCACCAGGGCAAGGGTCTGGGCAGCGCCGTCGTGCTCCCCGGAGTGGAGGCGGCCGAGCG
CGCCGGGGTGCCCGCCTTCCTGGAGACCTCCGCGCCCCGCAACCTCCCCTTCTACGAGCGGCTCGGCTTC
ACCGTCACCGCCGACGTCGAGGTGCCCGAAGGACCGCGCACCTGGTGCATGACCCGCAAGCCCGGTGCCT
GACGCCCGCCCCACGACCCGCAGCGCCCGACCGAAAGGAGCGCACGACCCCATGCATCTCGAGGGCCCGG
TACCTTTAAGACCAATGACTTACAAGGCAGCTGTAGATCTTAGCCACTTTTTAAAAGAAAAGGGGGGACT
GGAAGGGCTAGCTCACTCCCAACGAAGACAAGATCTGCTTTTTGCTTGTACTGGGTCTCTCTGGTTAGAC
CAGATCTGAGCCTGGGAGCTCTCTGGCTAACTAGGGAACCCACTGCTTAAGCCTCAATAAAGCTTGCCTT
GAGTGCTTCAAGTAGTGTGTGCCCGTCTGTTGTGTGACTCTGGTAACTAGAGATCCCTCAGACCCTTTTA
GTCAGTGTGGAAAATCTCTAGCAGTAGTAGTTCATGTCATCTTATTATTCAGTATTTATAACTTGCAAAG
AAATGAATATCAGAGAGTGAGAGGAACTTGTTTATTGCAGCTTATAATGGTTACAAATAAAGCAATAGCA
TCACAAATTTCACAAATAAAGCATTTTTTTCACTGCATTCTAGTTGTGGTTTGTCCAAACTCATCAATGT
ATCTTATCATGTCTGGCTCTAGCTATCCCGCCCCTAACTCCGCCCATCCCGCCCCTAACTCCGCCCAGTT
CCGCCCATTCTCCGCCCCATGGCTGACTAATTTTTTTTATTTATGCAGAGGCCGAGGCCGCCTCGGCCTC
TGAGCTATTCCAGAAGTAGTGAGGAGGCTTTTTTGGAGGCCTAGGGACGTACCCAATTCGCCCTATAGTG
AGTCGTATTACGCGCGCTCACTGGCCGTCGTTTTACAACGTCGTGACTGGGAAAACCCTGGCGTTACCCA
ACTTAATCGCCTTGCAGCACATCCCCCTTTCGCCAGCTGGCGTAATAGCGAAGAGGCCCGCACCGATCGC
CCTTCCCAACAGTTGCGCAGCCTGAATGGCGAATGGG
[124 nt withheld, positions 6408-6531]
C
[91 nt withheld, positions 6533-6623]
A
[49 nt withheld, positions 6625-6673]
CCTTTGACGTTGGAGTCCACGTTCTTT
[37 nt withheld, positions 6701-6737]
ACCCTATCTCGGTCTATTCTTTTGATTTATAAGGGATTTTGCCGATTTCGGCCTATTGGTTAAAAAATGA
GCTGATTTAACAAAAATTTAACGCGAATTTTAACAAAATATTAACGCTTACAATTTAGGTGGCACTTTTC
GGGGAAATGTGCGCGGAACCCCTATTTGTTTATTTTTCTAAATACATTCAAATATGTATCCGCTCATGAG
ACAATAACCCTGATAAATGCTTCAATAATATTGAAAAAGGAAGAGTATGAGTATTCAACATTTCCGTGTC
GCCCTTATTCCCTTTTTTGCGGCATTTTGCCTTCCTGTTTTTGCTCACCCAGAAACGCTGGTGAAAGTAA
AAGATGCTGAAGATCAGTTGGGTGCACGAGTGGGTTACATCGAACTGGATCTCAACAGCGGTAAGATCCT
TGAGAGTTTTCGCCCCGAAGAACGTTTTCCAATGATGAGCACTTTTAAAGTTCTGCTATGTGGCGCGGTA
TTATCCCGTATTGACGCCGGGCAAGAGCAACTCGGTCGCCGCATACACTATTCTCAGAATGACTTGGTTG
AGTACTCACCAGTCACAGAAAAGCATCTTACGGATGGCATGACAGTAAGAGAATTATGCAGTGCTGCCAT
AACCATGAGTGATAACACTGCGGCCAACTTACTTCTGACAACGATCGGAGGACCGAAGGAGCTAACCGCT
TTTTTGCACAACATGGGGGATCATGTAACTCGCCTTGATCGTTGGGAACCGGAGCTGAATGAAGCCATAC
CAAACGACGAGCGTGACACCACGATGCCTGTAGCAATGGCAACAACGTTGCGCAAACTATTAACTGGCGA
ACTACTTACTCTAGCTTCCCGGCAACAATTAATAGACTGGATGGAGGCGGATAAAGTTGCAGGACCACTT
CTGCGCTCGGCCCTTCCGGCTGGCTGGTTTATTGCTGATAAATCTGGAGCCGGTGAGCGTGGGTCTCGCG
GTATCATTGCAGCACTGGGGCCAGATGGTAAGCCCTCCCGTATCGTAGTTATCTACACGACGGGGAGTCA
GGCAACTATGGATGAACGAAATAGACAGATCGCTGAGATAGGTGCCTCACTGATTAAGCATTGGTAACTG
TCAGACCAAGTTTACTCATATATACTTTAGATTGATTTAAAACTTCATTTTTAATTTAAAAGGATCTAGG
TGAAGATCCTTTTTGATAATCTCATGACCAAAATCCCTTAACGTGAGTTTTCGTTCCACTGAGCGTCAGA
CCCCGTAGAAAAGATCAAAGGATCTTCTTGAGATCCTTTTTTTCTGCGCGTAATCTGCTGCTTGCAAACA
AAAAAACCACCGCTACCAGCGGTGGTTTGTTTGCCGGATCAAGAGCTACCAACTCTTTTTCCGAAGGTAA
CTGGCTTCAGCAGAGCGCAGATACCAAATACTGTTCTTCTAGTGTAGCCGTAGTTAGGCCACCACTTCAA
GAACTCTGTAGCACCGCCTACATACCTCGCTCTGCTAATCCTGTTACCAGTGGCTGCTGCCAGTGGCGAT
AAGTCGTGTCTTACCGGGTTGGACTCAAGACGATAGTTACCGGATAAGGCGCAGCGGTCGGGCTGAACGG
GGGGTTCGTGCACACAGCCCAGCTTGGAGCGAACGACCTACACCGAACTGAGATACCTACAGCGTGAGCT
ATGAGAAAGCGCCACGCTTCCCGAAGGGAGAAAGGCGGACAGGTATCCGGTAAGCGGCAGGGTCGGAACA
GGAGAGCGCACGAGGGAGCTTCCAGGGGGAAACGCCTGGTATCTTTATAGTCCTGTCGGGTTTCGCCACC
TCTGACTTGAGCGTCGATTTTTGTGATGCTCGTCAGGGGGGCGGAGCCTATGGAAAAACGCCAGCAACGC
GGCCTTTTTACGGTTCCTGGCCTTTTGCTGGCCTTTTGCTCACAT
